>Addgene plasmid #219719 | pD2sE_SC12 | addgene full sequence | sequence record 433926 | Addgene NGS Result
GGTCGACATTGATTATTGACTAGTTATTAATAGTAATCAATTACGGGGTCATTAGTTCATAGCCCATATA
TGGAGTTCCGCGTTACATAACTTACGGTAAATGGCCCGCCTGGCTGACCGCCCAACGACCCCCGCCCATT
GACGTCAATAATGACGTATGTTCCCATAGTAACGCCAATAGGGACTTTCCATTGACGTCAATGGGTGGAG
TATTTACGGTAAACTGCCCACTTGGCAGTACATCAAGTGTATCATATGCCAAGTACGCCCCCTATTGACG
TCAATGACGGTAAATGGCCCGCCTGGCATTATGCCCAGTACATGACCTTATGGGACTTTCCTACTTGGCA
GTACATCTACGTATTAGTCATCGCTATTACCATGGTCGAGGTGAGCCCCACGTTCTGCTTCACTCTCCCC
ATCTCCCCCCCCTCCCCACCCCCAATTTTGTATTTATTTATTTTTTAATTATTTTGTGCAGCGATGGGGG
CGGGGGGGGGGGGGGGGCGCGCCRGGGGGGGGGGGGGGGGGGGGGGGGGGGGGGGGGGGGRGGSGGRGRG
GKGCGGCGGCAGCCAATCAGAGCGGCGCGCTCCGAAAGTTTCCTTTTATGGCGAGGCGGCGGCGGCGGCG
GCCCTATAAAAAGCGAAGCGCGCGGCGGGCGGGAGTCGCTGCGCGCTGCCTTCGCCCCGTGCCCCGCTCC
GCCGCCGCCTCGCGCCGCCCGCCCCGGCTCTGACTGACCGCGTTACTCCCACAGGTGAGCGGGCGGGACG
GCCCTTCTCCTCCGGGCTGTAATTAGCGCTTGGTTTAATGACGGCTTGTTTCTTTTCTGTGGCTGCGTGA
AAGCCTTGAGGGGCTCCGGGAGGGCCCTTTGTGCGGGGGGAGCGGCTCGGGGGGTGCGTGCGTGTGTGTG
TGCGTGGGGAGCGCCGCGTGCGGCTCCGCGCTGCCCGGCGGCTGTGAGCGCTGCGGGCGCGGCGCGGGGC
TTTGTGCGCTCCGCAGTGTGCGCGAGGGGAGCGCGGCCGGGGGCGGTGCCCCGCGGTGCGGGGGGGGCTG
CGAGGGGAACAAAGGCTGCGTGCGGGGTGTGTGCGTGGGGGGGTGAGCAGGGGGTGTGGGCGCGTCGGTC
GGGCTGCAACCCCCCCTGCACCCCCCTCCCCGAGTTGCTGAGCACGGCCCGGCTTCGGGTGCGGGGCTCC
GTACGGGGCGTGGCGCGGGGCTCGCCGTGCCGGGCGGGGGGTGGCGGCAGGKGGGGGTGCCGGGCGGGGC
GGGGCCGCCKCGGGCCGGGGRGGGCTCGGGGGRGGGGCGCGGCGGCCCCCGGAGCGCCGGCGGCTGTCGA
GGCGCGGCGAGCCGCAGCCATTGCCTTTTATGGTAATCGTGCGAGAGGGCGCAGGGACTTCCTTTGTCCC
AAATCTGTGCGGAGCCGAAATCTGGGAGGCGCCGCCGCACCCCCTCTAGCGGGCGCGGGGCGAAGCGGTG
CGGCGCCGGCAGGAAGGAAATGGGCGGGGAGGGCCTTCGTGCGTCGCCGCGCCGCCGTCCCCTTCTCCCT
CTCCAGCCTCGGGGCTGTCCGCGGGGGGACGGCTGCCTTCGGGGGGGACGGGGCAGGGCGGGGTTCGGCT
TCTGGCGTGTGACCGGCGGCTCTAGCGCCTCTGCTAACCATGTTCATGCCTTCTTCTTTTTCCTACAGCT
CCTGGGCAACGTGCTGGTTGTTGTGCTGTCTCATCATTTTGGCAAAGAATTGCGGCCGTCTCAGGCCGAG
TTCGGTACCGCCACCATGAAGTGGGTAACCTTTATTTCCCTTCTTTTTCTCTTTAGCTCGGCTTATTCCA
TGAGGTGTATCGGCATGTCCAACAGGGACTTTGTGGAGGGAGTGAGCGGCGGCAGCTGGGTGGACATTGT
GCTGGAGCATGGAAAGTGCGTGACCGTGATGATGAAAAACAAGCCCACCCTGGACTTCGAGCTCATCAAG
ACAGAGGCTAAACAGCCCGCCACCCTCAGGAAGTACTGCATCGAGGCCAAGCTGACCAACACAACAACCG
AGTCCAGATGCCCTACACAGGGCGAACCCAGCCTCAACGAAGAGCAGGACAAGAGGTTCGTGTGCAAACA
CAGCATGGTGGACAGGGGCTGGGGCAATGGATGCGACCTCTTCGGAAAAGGCGGCATCGTGACCTGCGCC
ATGTTCAGGTGTAAAAAGAACATGGAAGGCAAGGTGGTGCAGCCCGAAAATCTGGAGTATACCATCGTGA
TTACCCCCCACAGCGGAGAGGAGCACGCCGTGGGCAATGACACCGGCAAGCACGGCAAAGAGATTAAGAT
CACCCCCCAGTCCTCCATTACCGAAGCTGAACTGACAGGCTACGGCACCGTGACAATGGAGTGTAGCCCC
AGGACCGGACTGGATTTCAACGAGATGGTCCTGCTACAGATGGAGAACAAGGCCTGGCTCGTGCACAGGC
AATGGTTTCTGGATCTGCCTCTGCCTTGGCTGCCTGGCGCCGATACACAGGGCTCCAACTGGATACAGAA
AGAGACCCTCGTCACCTTCAAGAATCCCCATGCTAAGAAGCAGGACGTGGTGGTGCTGGGCAGCCAAGAA
GGCTGGATGCACCGGGCCCTGACCGGAGCTACCGAGATCCAGATGAGCTCCGGCAACCTGCTGTGGCCCG
GCCATCTGAAATGTAGGCTGAGGATGGATAAGCTGCAACTCAAAGGCATGTCCTACTCCATGTGCACCGG
AAAGTTCAAGGTGGTGAAAGAAATCGCCGAAACACAGCACGGCACCATCGTGATCAGGGTGCAGTATGAG
GGCGACGGCTCCCCCTGTAAGATCCCCTTCGAAATCATGGACCTGGAAAAGAGGCACGTGCTGGGCAGGC
TCATCACCGTGAACCCCATTGTCACAGAGAAAGACTCCCCCGTGAACATCGAGGCCGAGCCTCCCTTTGG
CGACTCCTACATCATCATTGGCGTGGAGCCCGGACAGCTCAAGCTGAACTGGTTCAAGAAGGGCAGCAGC
GGCGGCAGCCATCACCACCATCATCACCATCATTAGTAATGACTCGAGCGATAATTCACTCCTCAGGTGC
AGGCTGCCTATCAGAAGGTGGTGGCTGGTGTGGCCAATGCCCTGGCTCACAAATACCACTGAGATCTTTT
TCCCTCTGCCAAAAATTATGGGGACATCATGAAGCCCCTTGAGCATCTGACTTCTGGCTAATAAAGGAAA
TTTATTTTCATTGCAATAGTGTGTTGGAATTTTTTGTGTCTCTCACTCGGAAGGACATATGGGAGGGCAA
ATCATTTAAAACATCAGAATGAGTATTTGGTTTAGAGTTTGGCAACATATGCCCATATGCTGGCTGCCAT
GAACAAAGGTTGGCTATAAAGAGGTCATCAGTATATGAAACAGCCCCCTGCTGTCCATTCCTTATTCCAT
AGAAAAGCCTTGACTTGAGGTTAGATTTTTTTTATATTTTGTTTTGTGTTATTTTTTTCTTTAACATCCC
TAAAATTTTCCTTACATGTTTTACTAGCCAGATTTTTCCTCCTCTCCTGACTACTCCCAGTCATAGCTGT
CCCTCTTCTCTTATGGAGATCCCTCGACCTGCAGCCCAAGCTTGGCGTAATCATGGTCATAGCTGTTTCC
TGTGTGAAATTGTTATCCGCTCACAATTCCACACAACATACGAGCCGGAAGCATAAAGTGTAAAGCCTGG
GGTGCCTAATGAGTGAGCTAACTCACATTAATTGCGTTGCGCTCACTGCCCGCTTTCCAGTCGGGAAACC
TGTCGTGCCAGCGGATCGATCCGCTGCATTAATGAATCGGCCAACGCGCGGGGAGAGGCGGTTTGCGTAT
TGGGCGCTCTTCCGCTTCCTCGCTCACTGACTCGCTGCGCTCGGTCGTTCGGCTGCGGCGAGCGGTATCA
GCTCACTCAAAGGCGGTAATACGGTTATCCACAGAATCAGGGGATAACGCAGGAAAGAACATGTGAGCAA
AAGGCCAGCAAAAGGCCAGGAACCGTAAAAAGGCCGCGTTGCTGGCGTTTTTCCATAGGCTCCGCCCCCC
TGACGAGCATCACAAAAATCGACGCTCAAGTCAGAGGTGGCGAAACCCGACAGGACTATAAAGATACCAG
GCGTTTCCCCCTGGAAGCTCCCTCGTGCGCTCTCCTGTTCCGACCCTGCCGCTTACCGGATACCTGTCCG
CCTTTCTCCCTTCGGGAAGCGTGGCGCTTTCTCATAGCTCACGCTGTAGGTATCTCAGTTCGGTGTAGGT
CGTTCGCTCCAAGCTGGGCTGTGTGCACGAACCCCCCGTTCAGCCCGACCGCTGCGCCTTATCCGGTAAC
TATCGTCTTGAGTCCAACCCGGTAAGACACGACTTATCGCCACTGGCAGCAGCCACTGGTAACAGGATTA
GCAGAGCGAGGTATGTAGGCGGTGCTACAGAGTTCTTGAAGTGGTGGCCTAACTACGGCTACACTAGAAG
AACAGTATTTGGTATCTGCGCTCTGCTGAAGCCAGTTACCTTCGGAAAAAGAGTTGGTAGCTCTTGATCC
GGCAAACAAACCACCGCTGGTAGCGGTGGTTTTTTTGTTTGCAAGCAGCAGATTACGCGCAGAAAAAAAG
GATCTCAAGAAGATCCTTTGATCTTTTCTACGGGGTCTGACGCTCAGTGGAACGAAAACTCACGTTAAGG
GATTTTGGTCATGAGATTATCAAAAAGGATCTTCACCTAGATCCTTTTAAATTAAAAATGAAGTTTTAAA
TCAATCTAAAGTATATATGAGTAAACTTGGTCTGACAGTTACCAATGCTTAATCAGTGAGGCACCTATCT
CAGCGATCTGTCTATTTCGTTCATCCATAGTTGCCTGACTCCCCGTCGTGTAGATAACTACGATACGGGA
GGGCTTACCATCTGGCCCCAGTGCTGCAATGATACCGCGAGACCCACGCTCACCGGCTCCAGATTTATCA
GCAATAAACCAGCCAGCCGGAAGGGCCGAGCGCAGAAGTGGTCCTGCAACTTTATCCGCCTCCATCCAGT
CTATTAATTGTTGCCGGGAAGCTAGAGTAAGTAGTTCGCCAGTTAATAGTTTGCGCAACGTTGTTGCCAT
TGCTACAGGCATCGTGGTGTCACGCTCGTCGTTTGGTATGGCTTCATTCAGCTCCGGTTCCCAACGATCA
AGGCGAGTTACATGATCCCCCATGTTGTGCAAAAAAGCGGTTAGCTCCTTCGGTCCTCCGATCGTTGTCA
GAAGTAAGTTGGCCGCAGTGTTATCACTCATGGTTATGGCAGCACTGCATAATTCTCTTACTGTCATGCC
ATCCGTAAGATGCTTTTCTGTGACTGGTGAGTACTCAACCAAGTCATTCTGAGAATAGTGTATGCGGCGA
CCGAGTTGCTCTTGCCCGGCGTCAATACGGGATAATACCGCGCCACATAGCAGAACTTTAAAAGTGCTCA
TCATTGGAAAACGTTCTTCGGGGCGAAAACTCTCAAGGATCTTACCGCTGTTGAGATCCAGTTCGATGTA
ACCCACTCGTGCACCCAACTGATCTTCAGCATCTTTTACTTTCACCAGCGTTTCTGGGTGAGCAAAAACA
GGAAGGCAAAATGCCGCAAAAAAGGGAATAAGGGCGACACGGAAATGTTGAATACTCATACTCTTCCTTT
TTCAATATTATTGAAGCATTTATCAGGGTTATTGTCTCATGAGCGGATACATATTTGAATGTATTTAGAA
AAATAAACAAATAGGGGTTCCGCGCACATTTCCCCGAAAAGTGCCACCTG
Features (pLannotate 1.2.2; 13 found; start..end, strand, type, name):
      5..384     +  enhancer       CMV enhancer: human cytomegalovirus immediate early enhancer
    662..1678    +  intron         chimeric intron: chimera between introns from chicken β-actin and rabbit β-globin
   1676..1753    +  CDS            HBBC_AMMLE (fragment): Experimental evidence at protein level: Swiss-Prot protein existence level 1. Involved in oxygen transport from the lung to the various peripheral tissues. From Ammotragus lervia (Barbary sheep) (Antilope lervia).
   1787..3010    +  CDS            POLG_DEN2U (fragment): Experimental evidence at protein level: Swiss-Prot protein existence level 1. [Non-structural protein 1]: Disrupts the host endothelial glycocalyx layer of host pulmonary microvascular endothelial cells, inducing degradation of sialic acid and shedding of heparan sulfate proteoglycans. NS1 induces expression of sialidases, heparanase, and activates cathepsin L, which activates heparanase via enzymatic cleavage. These effects are probably linked to the endothelial hyperpermeability observed in severe dengue disease. From Dengue virus type 2 (strain Thailand/PUO-218/1980) (DENV-2).
   3065..3139    +  CDS            HBB (fragment): HBB_PONPY - Experimental evidence at transcript level: Swiss-Prot protein existence level 2. Involved in oxygen transport from the lung to the various peripheral tissues. From Pongo pygmaeus (Bornean orangutan).
   3210..3265    +  polyA_signal   β-globin poly(A) signal: rabbit β-globin polyadenylation signal (Gil and Proudfoot, 1987)
   3650..3666    -  protein_bind   lac operator: The lac repressor binds to the lac operator to inhibit transcription in E. coli. This inhibition can be relieved by adding lactose or isopropyl-β-D-thiogalactopyranoside (IPTG). lac repressor encoded by lacI
   3674..3704    -  promoter       lac promoter: promoter for the E. coli lac operon
   3719..3740    -  protein_bind   CAP binding site: CAP binding activates transcription in the presence of cAMP. E. coli catabolite activator protein
   3756..3857    -  CDS            lacI (fragment): LACI_ECOLI - Experimental evidence at protein level: Swiss-Prot protein existence level 1. Repressor of the lactose operon. Binds allolactose as an inducer. From Escherichia coli (strain K12).
   4040..4628    -  rep_origin     ori: high-copy-number ColE1/pMB1/pBR322/pUC origin of replication
   4799..5659    -  CDS            AmpR: β-lactamase; bla; confers resistance to ampicillin, carbenicillin, and related antibiotics
   5660..5764    -  promoter       AmpR promoter: bla
