[The description below was written by a language model from this plasmid's Addgene catalogue record and pLannotate feature annotations shown in this document.]
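Description:
pD2sE_SC12 is a mammalian expression plasmid built on the PalphaH backbone, a derivative of pHLsec, and carries a gene-synthesised soluble envelope (sE) ectodomain from dengue virus serotype 2. It is maintained in E. coli through a high-copy ColE1/pUC-type origin and an ampicillin resistance gene (β-lactamase with its own bla promoter). Remnants of a lac promoter, operator, CAP site and a lacI fragment are also annotated in the bacterial portion, and these appear to be backbone carry-over rather than functional parts of the expression unit.

The expression cassette begins with the CMV immediate early enhancer followed by a chimeric chicken β-actin/rabbit β-globin intron, an arrangement typical of CAG-style promoters, although the core promoter itself is not annotated. It ends in a rabbit β-globin polyadenylation signal. The short globin "CDS" fragments flanking the insert are most likely homology hits to β-globin exon sequences around the intron and 3′ UTR, not expressed proteins. The dengue polyprotein match of about 1.2 kb corresponds to the E region, despite the automated note describing NS1.

The 1278 bp insert is recorded with human serum albumin at the N terminus and an 8xHis tag at the C terminus for affinity purification. The small size of the insert suggests that the albumin element is a short leader rather than full-length albumin, but the record does not clarify this. The SC12 variant carries G106D, A259W, T262R, F279W, T280P, S29K, T33V and A25M. According to the stated purpose, these give a stabilised E dimer with a fusion loop mutation and increased expression. The associated work concerns stabilised sE dimers for dengue and Zika subunit vaccine development.
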