Addgene plasmid #219719: pD2sE_SC12
Purpose: DV2 stable E dimer with fusion loop mutation and increased expression
Depositing lab: Brian Kuhlman. Depositing organization: University of North Carolina at Chapel Hill. Publication: A conserved set of mutations for stabilizing soluble envelope protein dimers from dengue and Zika viruses to advance the development of subunit vaccines. Phan TTN, Hvasta MG, Kudlacek ST, Thiono DJ, Tripathy A, Nicely NI, de Silva AM, Kuhlman B. J Biol Chem. 2022 Jul;298(7):102079. doi: 10.1016/j.jbc.2022.102079. Epub 2022 May 26. PubMed 35643320.
Backbone
  Vector backbone: PalphaH
  Backbone manufacturer: modified from pHLSec
  Vector type: Mammalian Expression
Growth in bacteria
  Bacterial resistance: Ampicillin, 100 μg/mL
  Growth temperature: 37°C
  Growth strain: DH5alpha
  Copy number: High Copy
Gene/Insert
  Gene/Insert name: DV2 sE SC12
  Species: Dengue virus
  Insert size (bp): 1278
  Mutation: G106D, A259W, T262R, F279W, T280P, S29K, T33V, A25M
  Tag / fusion protein: human serum albumin (HSA) (N terminal on insert); 8xHis (C terminal on insert)
  Cloning method: Gene Synthesis
  Sequencing primers: 5′ GTGCTGTCTCATCATTTTGGCAAA; 3′ ACACCAGCCACCACCTTCT
Terms and licenses: Academic/Nonprofit Terms; Industry Terms: Not Available to Industry
How to cite: pD2sE_SC12 was a gift from Brian Kuhlman (Addgene plasmid # 219719 ; http://n2t.net/addgene:219719 ; RRID:Addgene_219719)
