>Addgene plasmid #219719 | pD2sE_SC12 | depositor partial sequence | sequence record 429471 | Insert sequence
ATGAAGTGGGTAACCTTTATTTCCCTTCTTTTTCTCTTTAGCTCGGCTTATTCCATGAGGTGTATCGGCA
TGTCCAACAGGGACTTTGTGGAGGGAGTGAGCGGCGGCAGCTGGGTGGACATTGTGCTGGAGCATGGAAA
GTGCGTGACCGTGATGATGAAAAACAAGCCCACCCTGGACTTCGAGCTCATCAAGACAGAGGCTAAACAG
CCCGCCACCCTCAGGAAGTACTGCATCGAGGCCAAGCTGACCAACACAACAACCGAGTCCAGATGCCCTA
CACAGGGCGAACCCAGCCTCAACGAAGAGCAGGACAAGAGGTTCGTGTGCAAACACAGCATGGTGGACAG
GGGCTGGGGCAATGGATGCGACCTCTTCGGAAAAGGCGGCATCGTGACCTGCGCCATGTTCAGGTGTAAA
AAGAACATGGAAGGCAAGGTGGTGCAGCCCGAAAATCTGGAGTATACCATCGTGATTACCCCCCACAGCG
GAGAGGAGCACGCCGTGGGCAATGACACCGGCAAGCACGGCAAAGAGATTAAGATCACCCCCCAGTCCTC
CATTACCGAAGCTGAACTGACAGGCTACGGCACCGTGACAATGGAGTGTAGCCCCAGGACCGGACTGGAT
TTCAACGAGATGGTCCTGCTACAGATGGAGAACAAGGCCTGGCTCGTGCACAGGCAATGGTTTCTGGATC
TGCCTCTGCCTTGGCTGCCTGGCGCCGATACACAGGGCTCCAACTGGATACAGAAAGAGACCCTCGTCAC
CTTCAAGAATCCCCATGCTAAGAAGCAGGACGTGGTGGTGCTGGGCAGCCAAGAAGGCTGGATGCACCGG
GCCCTGACCGGAGCTACCGAGATCCAGATGAGCTCCGGCAACCTGCTGTGGCCCGGCCATCTGAAATGTA
GGCTGAGGATGGATAAGCTGCAACTCAAAGGCATGTCCTACTCCATGTGCACCGGAAAGTTCAAGGTGGT
GAAAGAAATCGCCGAAACACAGCACGGCACCATCGTGATCAGGGTGCAGTATGAGGGCGACGGCTCCCCC
TGTAAGATCCCCTTCGAAATCATGGACCTGGAAAAGAGGCACGTGCTGGGCAGGCTCATCACCGTGAACC
CCATTGTCACAGAGAAAGACTCCCCCGTGAACATCGAGGCCGAGCCTCCCTTTGGCGACTCCTACATCAT
CATTGGCGTGGAGCCCGGACAGCTCAAGCTGAACTGGTTCAAGAAGGGCAGCAGCGGCGGCAGCCATCAC
CACCATCATCACCATCAT
